>Addgene plasmid #73852 | pAWp9-1 | depositor partial sequence | sequence record 136962 | GFP-sg1
GGGCGAGGAGCTGTTCACCG
