>Addgene plasmid #73852 | pAWp9-1 | addgene partial sequence | sequence record 138735 | hUBCpro-F 5'-TGAAGCTCCGGTTTTGAACT-3'
TTAGGCACCTTTTGAAATGTAATCATTTGGGTCAATATGTAATTTTCAGTGTTAGACTAGTAAATTGTCC
GCTAAATTCTGGCCGTTTTTGGCTTTTTTGTTAGACAGTTAATTAAGCCACCATGAGCGAGCTGATCAAG
GAGAACATGCACATGAAGCTGTACATGGAGGGCACCGTGAACAACCACCACTTCAAGTGCACATCCGAGG
GCGAAGGCAAGCCCTACGAGGGCACCCAGACCATGAAGATCAAGGTGGTCGAGGGCGGCCCTCTCCCCTT
CGCCTTCGACATCCTGGCTACCAGCTTCATGTACGGCAGCAAAGCCTTCATCAACCACACCCAGGGCATC
CCCGACTTCTTTAAGCAGTCCTTCCCTGAGGGCTTCACATGGGAGAGAATCACCACATACGAAGACGGGG
GCGTGCTGACCGCTACCCAGGACACCAGCTTCCAGAACGGCTGCATCATCTACAACGTCAAGATCAACGG
GGTGAACTTCCCATCCAACGGCCCTGTGATGCAGAAGAAAACACGCGGCTGGGAGGCCAACACCGAGATG
CTGTACCCCGCTGACGGCGGCCTGAGAGGCCACAGCCAGATGGCCCTGAAGCTCGTGGGCGGGGGCTACC
TGCACTGCTCCTTCAAGACCACATACAGATCCAAGAAACCCGCTAAGAACCTCAAGATGCCCGGCTTCCA
CTTCGTGGACCACAGACTGGAAAGAATCAAGGAGGCCGACAAAGAGACCTACGTCGAGCAGCACGAGATG
GCTGTGGCCAAGTACTGCGACCTCCCTAGCAAACTGGGGCACAGATAATAACCTGCAGGCGGGCCAGATA
TACGCGTTGACATTGATTATTGACTAGTTATTAATAGTAATCAATTACGGGGTCATTAGTTCATAGCCCA
TATAT
