>Addgene plasmid #73852 | pAWp9-1 | addgene partial sequence | sequence record 138736 | WPRE-R 5'-CATAGCGTAAAAGGAGCAACA-3'
TAATCCAGAGGTTGATTATCGATAAGCTTGATATCGAATTGTGCGTCAGGAATTCCGTTGCGGATCCAAA
AAAGCACCGACTCGGTGCCACTTTTTCAAGTTGATAACGGACTAGCCTTATTTTAACTTGCTATTTCTAG
CTCTAAAACCGGTGAACAGCTCCTCGCCCCGGTGTTTCGTCCTTTCCACAAGATATATAAAGCCAAGAAA
TCGAAATACTTTCAAGTTACGGTAAGCATATGATAGTCCATTTTAAAACATAATTTTAAAACTGCAAACT
ACCCAAGAAATTATTACTTTCTACGTCACGTATTTTGTACTAATATCTTTGTGTTTACAGTCAAATTAAT
TCTAATTATCTCTCTAACAGCCTTGTATCGTATATGCAAATATGAAGGAATCATGGGAAATAGGCCCTCT
AGATCCTAGAGTCGCGGCCGCTTTACTTGTACAGCTCGTCCATGCCGAGAGTGATCCCGGCGGCGGTCAC
GAACTCCAGCAGGACCATGTGATCGCGCTTCTCGTTGGGGTCTTTGCTCAGGGCGGACTGGGTGCTCAGG
TAGTGGTTGTCGGGCAGCAGCACGGGGCCGTCGCCGATGGGGGTGTTCTGCTGGTAGTGGTCGGCGAGCT
GCACGCTGCCGTCCTCGATGTTGTGGCGGATCTTGAAGTTCACCTTGATGCCGTTCTTCTGCTTGTCGGC
CATGATATAGACGTTGTGGCTGTTGTAGTTGTACTCCAGCTTGTGCCCCAGGATGTTGCCGTCCTCCTTG
AAGTCGATGCCCTTCAGCTCGATGCGGTTCACCAGGGTGTCGCCCTCGAACTTCACCTCGGCGCGG
