[The description below was written by a language model from this plasmid's Addgene catalogue record.]
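Description:
pAWp9-1 is a lentiviral transfer plasmid built on the pFUGW backbone. It is propagated in bacteria under ampicillin selection; the record lists copy number as unknown and does not include a feature table, so the origin of replication, LTRs, packaging signal and other backbone elements are not itemised and can only be assumed from the vector type. As with other lentiviral transfer vectors, it would be expected to supply the viral genome that is packaged into particles for delivery and stable integration into mammalian cells.

The insert, as its name indicates, combines three expression units. A UBC (ubiquitin C) promoter drives RFP, a CMV promoter drives GFP, and a U6 promoter, a standard RNA polymerase III promoter for small RNAs, drives a single guide RNA designated GFP-sg1, which by its name targets the GFP coding sequence. The arrangement places a fluorescent target (GFP), a guide RNA against that target, and an independent untargeted fluorescent marker (RFP) on one vector. No Cas9 cassette is listed, so the nuclease would presumably have to be provided separately. In cells expressing Cas9, loss of GFP signal relative to the retained RFP signal would report guide-directed cleavage, with RFP marking transduced cells.

The record does not state the intended use beyond the construct's composition, but this design fits a reporter for testing CRISPR-Cas9 knockout efficiency, in keeping with the associated work on multiplexed barcoded CRISPR-Cas9 screening by the CombiGEM approach. The specific RFP and GFP variants and the species of the promoters are not stated.
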