Addgene plasmid #73852: pAWp9-1
Purpose: pFUGW-UBCp-RFP-CMVp-GFP-U6p-GFP-sg1
Depositing lab: Timothy Lu. Depositing organization: Massachusetts Institute of Technology. Publication: Multiplexed barcoded CRISPR-Cas9 screening enabled by CombiGEM. Wong AS, Choi GC, Cui CH, Pregernig G, Milani P, Adam M, Perli SD, Kazer SW, Gaillard A, Hermann M, Shalek AK, Fraenkel E, Lu TK. Proc Natl Acad Sci U S A. 2016 Feb 10. pii: 201517883. 10.1073/pnas.1517883113 PubMed 26864203.
Backbone
  Vector backbone: pFUGW
  Vector type: Lentiviral
Growth in bacteria
  Bacterial resistance: Ampicillin, 100 μg/mL
  Growth temperature: 37°C
  Growth strain: NEB Stable
  Copy number: Unknown
Gene/Insert
  Gene/Insert name: UBCp-RFP-CMVp-GFP-U6p-GFP-sg1
Terms and licenses: Academic/Nonprofit Terms; Industry Terms: Not Available to Industry
How to cite: pAWp9-1 was a gift from Timothy Lu (Addgene plasmid # 73852 ; http://n2t.net/addgene:73852 ; RRID:Addgene_73852)
